>Addgene plasmid #31601 | LZRS-Rfa | addgene full sequence | sequence record 206272 | Addgene NGS Result
TCCTAATACATCCCAAACTCAAATATATAAAGCATTTGACTTGTTCTATGCCCTAGGGGGCGGGGGGAAG
CTAAGCCAGCTTTTTTTAACATTTAAAATGTTAATTCCATTTTAAATGCACAGATGTTTTTATTTCATAA
GGGTTTCAATGTGCATGAATGCTGCAATATTCCTGTTACCAAAGCTAGTATAAATAAAAATAGATAAACG
TGGAAATTACTTAGAGTTTCTGTCATTAACGTTTCCTTCCTCAGTTGACAACATAAATGCGCTGCTGAGA
AGCCAGTTTGCATCTGTCAGGATCAATTTCCCATTATGCCAGTCATATTAATTACTAGTCAATTAGTTGA
TTTTTATTTTTGACATATACATGTGAAAGACCCCACCTGTAGGTTTGGCAAGCTAGCTTAAGTAACGCCA
TTTTGCAAGGCATGGAAAAATACATAACTGAGAATAGAAAAGTTCAGATCAAGGTCAGGAACAGATGGAA
CAGCTGAATATGGGCCAAACAGGATATCTGTGGTAAGCAGTTCCTGCCCCGGCTCAGGGCCAAGAACAGA
TGGAACAGCTGAATATGGGCCAAACAGGATATCTGTGGTAAGCAGTTCCTGCCCCGGCTCAGGGCCAAGA
ACAGATGGTCCCCAGATGCGGTCCAGCCCTCAGCAGTTTCTAGAGAACCATCAGATGTTTCCAGGGTGCC
CCAAGGACCTGAAATGACCCTGTGCCTTATTTGAACTAACCAATCAGTTCGCTTCTCGCTTCTGTTCGCG
CGCTTCTGCTCCCCGAGCTCAATAAAAGAGCCCACAACCCCTCACTCGGCGCGCCAGTCCTCCGATTGAC
TGAGTCGCCCGGGTACCCGTGTATCCAATAAACCCTCTTGCAGTTGCATCCGACTTGTGGTCTCGCTGTT
CCTTGGGAGGGTCTCCTCTGAGTGATTGACTACCCGTCAGCGGGGGTCTTTCATTTGGGGGCTCGTCCGG
GATCGGGAGACCCCTGCCCAGGGACCACCGACCCACCACCGGGAGGTAAGCTGGCCAGCAACTTATCTGT
GTCTGTCCGATTGTCTAGTGTCTATGACTGATTTTATGCGCCTGCGTCGGTACTAGTTAGCTAACTAGCT
CTGTATCTGGCGGACCCGTGGTGGAACTGACGAGTTCGGAACACCCGGCCGCAACCCTGGGAGACGTCCC
AGGGACTTCGGGGGCCGTTTTTGTGGCCCGACCTGAGTCCAAAAATCCCGATCGTTTTGGACTCTTTGGT
GCACCCCCCTTAGAGGAGGGATATGTGGTTCTGGTAGGAGACGAGAACCTAAAACAGTTCCCGCCTCCGT
CTGAATTTTTGCTTTCGGTTTGGGACCGAAGCCGCGCCGCGCGTCTTGTCTGCTGCAGCATCGTTCTGTG
TTGTCTCTGTCTGACTGTGTTTCTGTATTTGTCTGAAAATATGGGCCCGGGCCAGACTGTTACCACTCCC
TTAAGTTTGACCTTAGGTCACTGGAAAGATGTCGAGCGGATCGCTCACAACCAGTCGGTAGATGTCAAGA
AGAGACGTTGGGTTACCTTCTGCTCTGCAGAATGGCCAACCTTTAACGTCGGATGGCCGCGAGACGGCAC
CTTTAACCGAGACCTCATCACCCAGGTTAAGATCAAGGTCTTTTCACCTGGCCCGCATGGACACCCAGAC
CAGGTCCCCTACATCGTGACCTGGGAAGCCTTGGCTTTTGACCCCCCTCCCTGGGTCAAGCCCTTTGTAC
ACCCTAAGCCTCCGCCTCCTCTTCCTCCATCCGCCCCGTCTCTCCCCCTTGAACCTCCTCGTTCGACCCC
GCCTCGATCCTCCCTTTATCCAGCCCTCACTCCTTCTCTAGGCGCCCCCATATGGCCATATGAGATCTTA
TATGGGGCACCCCCGCCCCTTGTAAACTTCCCTGACCCTGACATGACAAGAGTTACTAACAGCCCCTCTC
TCCAAGCTCACTTACAGGCTCTCTACTTAGTCCAGCACGAAGTCTGGAGACCTCTGGCGGCAGCCTACCA
AGAACAACTGGACCGACCGGTGGTACCTCACCCTTACCGAGTCGGCGACACAGTGTGGGTCCGCCGACAC
CAGACTAAGAACCTAGAACCTCGCTGGAAAGGACCTTACACAGTCCTGCTGACCACCCCCACCGCCCTCA
AAGTAGACGGCATCGCAGCTTGGATACACGCCGCCCACGTGAAGGCTGCCGACCCCGGGGGTGGACCATC
CTCTAGACTGCCGGATCCCAGTGTGGTGGTACGGGAATCACAAGTTTGTACAAAAAAGCTGAACGAGAAA
CGTAAAATGATATAAATATCAATATATTAAATTAGATTTTGCATAAAAAACAGACTACATAATACTGTAA
AACACAACATATCCAGTCACTATGGCGGCCGCATTAGGCACCCCAGGCTTTACACTTTATGCTTCCGGCT
CGTATAATGTGTGGATTTTGAGTTAGGATCCGTCGAGATTTTCAGGAGCTAAGGAAGCTAAAATGGAGAA
AAAAATCACTGGATATACCACCGTTGATATATCCCAATGGCATCGTAAAGAACATTTTGAGGCATTTCAG
TCAGTTGCTCAATGTACCTATAACCAGACCGTTCAGCTGGATATTACGGCCTTTTTAAAGACCGTAAAGA
AAAATAAGCACAAGTTTTATCCGGCCTTTATTCACATTCTTGCCCGCCTGATGAATGCTCATCCGGAATT
CCGTATGGCAATGAAAGACGGTGAGCTGGTGATATGGGATAGTGTTCACCCTTGTTACACCGTTTTCCAT
GAGCAAACTGAAACGTTTTCATCGCTCTGGAGTGAATACCACGACGATTTCCGGCAGTTTCTACACATAT
ATTCGCAAGATGTGGCGTGTTACGGTGAAAACCTGGCCTATTTCCCTAAAGGGTTTATTGAGAATATGTT
TTTCGTCTCAGCCAATCCCTGGGTGAGTTTCACCAGTTTTGATTTAAACGTGGCCAATATGGACAACTTC
TTCGCCCCCGTTTTCACCATGGGCAAATATTATACGCAAGGCGACAAGGTGCTGATGCCGCTGGCGATTC
AGGTTCATCATGCCGTTTGTGATGGCTTCCATGTCGGCAGAATGCTTAATGAATTACAACAGTACTGCGA
TGAGTGGCAGGGCGGGGCGTAAACGCGTGGATCCGGCTTACTAAAAGCCAGATAACAGTATGCGTATTTG
CGCGCTGATTTTTGCGGTATAAGAATATATACTGATATGTATACCCGAAGTATGTCAAAAAGAGGTATGC
TATGAAGCAGCGTATTACAGGGCGACAAGGTGCTGATGCCGCTGGCGATTCAGGTTCATCATGCCGTTTG
TGATGGCTTCCATGTCGGCAGAATGCTTAATGAATTACAACAGTACTGCGATGAGTGGCAGGGCGGGGCG
TAAACGCGTGGATCCGGCTTACTAAAAGCCAGATAACAGTATGCGTATTTGCGCGCTGATTTTTGCGGTA
TAAGAATATATACTGATATGTATACCCGAAGTATGTCAAAAAGAGGTATGCTATGAAGCAGCGTATTACA
GTGACAGTTGACAGCGACAGCTATCAGTTGCTCAAGGCATATATGATGTCAATATCTCCGGTCTGGTAAG
CACAACCATGCAGAATGAAGCCCGTCGTCTGCGTGCCGAACGCTGGAAAGCGGAAAATCAGGAAGGGATG
GCTGAGGTCGCCCGGTTTATTGAAATGAACGGCTCTTTTGCTGACGAGAACAGGGGCTGGTGAAATGCAG
TTTAAGGTTTACACCTATAAAAGAGAGAGCCGTTATCGTCTGTTTGTGGATGTACAGAGTGATATTATTG
ACACGCCCGGGCGACGGATGGTGATCCCCCTGGCCAGTGCACGTCTGCTGTCAGATAAAGTCTCCCGTGA
ACTTTACCCGGTGGTGCATATCGGGGATGAAAGCTGGCGCATGATGACCACCGATATGGCCAGTGTGCCG
GTCTCCGTTATCGGGGAAGAAGTGGCTGATCTCAGCCACCGCGAAAATGACATCAAAAACGCCATTAACC
TGATGTTCTGGGGAATATAAATGTCAGGCTCCCTTATACACAGCCAGTCTGCAGGTCGACCATAGTGACT
GGATATGTTGTGTTTTACAGTATTATGTAGTCTGTTTTTTATGCAAAATCTAATTTAATATATTGATATT
TATATCATTTTACGTTTCTCGTTCAGCTTTCTTGTACAAAGTGGTGATATTCCAGCTGAGCGCCGGTCGC
TACCATTACCAGTTGGTCTGGTGTCAAAAATAATAATAACCGGGCAGGCCATGTCTGCCCGTATTTCGCG
TAAGGAAATCCATTATGTACTATTTTCGAGCGGCCGCCAGCACAGTGGTCGACGATAAAATAAAAGATTT
TATTTAGTCTCCAGAAAAAGGGGGGAATGAAAGACCCCACCTGTAGGTTTGGCAAGCTAGCTTAAGTAAC
GCCATTTTGCAAGGCATGGAAAAATACATAACTGAGAATAGAGAAGTTCAGATCAAGGTCAGGAACAGAT
GGAACAGCTGAATATGGGCCAAACAGGATATCTGTGGTAAGCAGTTCCTGCCCCGGCTCAGGGCCAAGAA
CAGATGGAACAGCTGAATATGGGCCAAACAGGATATCTGTGGTAAGCAGTTCCTGCCCCGGCTCAGGGCC
AAGAACAGATGGTCCCCAGATGCGGTCCAGCCCTCAGCAGTTTCTAGAGAACCATCAGATGTTTCCAGGG
TGCCCCAAGGACCTGAAATGACCCTGTGCCTTATTTGAACTAACCAATCAGTTCGCTTCTCGCTTCTGTT
CGCGCGCTTCTGCTCCCCGAGCTCAATAAAAGAGCCCACAACCCCTCACTCGGGGCGCCAGTCCTCCGAT
TGACTGAGTCGCCCGGGTACCCGTGTATCCAATAAACCCTCTTGCAGTTGCATCCGACTTGTGGTCTCGC
TGTTCCTTGGGAGGGTCTCCTCTGAGTGATTGACTACCCGTCAGCGGGGGTCTTTCACATGCAGCATGTA
TCAAAATTAATTTGGTTTTTTTTCTTAAGTATTTACATTAAATGGCCATAGTTGCATTAATGAATCGGCC
AACGCGCGGGGAGAGGCGGTTTGCGTATTGGGCGCTCTTCCGCTTCCTCGCTCACTGACTCGCTGCGCTC
GGTCGTTCGGCTGCGGCGAGCGGTATCAGCTCACTCAAAGGCGGTAATACGGTTATCCACAGAATCAGGG
GATAACGCAGGAAAGAACATGTGAGCAAAAGGCCAGCAAAAGGCCAGGAACCGTAAAAAGGCCGCGTTGC
TGGCGTTTTTCCATAGGCTCCGCCCCCCTGACGAGCATCACAAAAATCGACGCTCAAGTCAGAGGTGGCG
AAACCCGACAGGACTATAAAGATACCAGGCGTTTCCCCCTGGAAGCTCCCTCGTGCGCTCTCCTGTTCCG
ACCCTGCCGCTTACCGGATACCTGTCCGCCTTTCTCCCTTCGGGAAGCGTGGCGCTTTCTCATAGCTCAC
GCTGTAGGTATCTCAGTTCGGTGTAGGTCGTTCGCTCCAAGCTGGGCTGTGTGCACGAACCCCCCGTTCA
GCCCGACCGCTGCGCCTTATCCGGTAACTATCGTCTTGAGTCCAACCCGGTAAGACACGACTTATCGCCA
CTGGCAGCAGCCACTGGTAACAGGATTAGCAGAGCGAGGTATGTAGGCGGTGCTACAGAGTTCTTGAAGT
GGTGGCCTAACTACGGCTACACTAGAAGAACAGTATTTGGTATCTGCGCTCTGCTGAAGCCAGTTACCTT
CGGAAAAAGAGTTGGTAGCTCTTGATCCGGCAAACAAACCACCGCTGGTAGCGGTGGTTTTTTTGTTTGC
AAGCAGCAGATTACGCGCAGAAAAAAAGGATCTCAAGAAGATCCTTTGATCTTTTCTACGGGGTCTGACG
CTCAGTGGAACGAAAACTCACGTTAAGGGATTTTGGTCATGAGATTATCAAAAAGGATCTTCACCTAGAT
CCTTTTGCGGCCGAATTAGATCCAGACATGATAAGATACATTGATGAGTTTGGACAAACCACAACTAGAA
TGCAGTGAAAAAAATGCTTTATTTGTGAAATTTGTGATGCTATTGCTTTATTTGTAACCATTATAAGCTG
CAATAAACAAGTTAACAACAACAATTGCATTCATTTTATGTTTCAGGTTCAGGGGGAGGTGTGGGAGGTT
TTTTAAAGCAAGTAAAACCTCTACAAATGTGGTATGGCTGATTATGATCCTCTAGAGTCGGTGGGCCTCG
GGGGCGGGTGCGGGGTCGGCGGGGCCGCCCCGGGTGGCTTCGGTCGGAGCCATGGGGTCGTGCGCTCCTT
TCGGTCGGGCGCTGCGGGTCGTGGGGCGGGCGTCAGGCACCGGGCTTGCGGGTCATGCACCAGGTGCGCG
GTCCTTCGGGCACCTCGACGTCGGCGGTGACGGTGAAGCCGAGCCGCTCGTAGAAGGGGAGGTTGCGGGG
CGCGGAGGTCTCCAGGAAGGCGGGCACCCCGGCGCGCTCGGCCGCCTCCACTCCGGGGAGCACGACGGCG
CTGCCCAGACCCTTGCCCTGGTGGTCGGGCGAGACGCCGACGGTGGCCAGGAACCACGCGGGCTCCTTGG
GCCGGTGCGGCGCCAGGAGGCCTTCCATCTGTTGCTGCGCGGCCAGCCGGGAACCGCTCAACTCGGCCAT
GCGCGGGCCGATCTCGGCGAACACCGCCCCCGCTTCGACGCTCTCCGGCGTGGTCCAGACCGCCACCGCG
GCGCCGTCGTCCGCGACCCACACCTTGCCGATGTCGAGCCCGACGCGCGTGAGGAAGAGTTCTTGCAGCT
CGGTGACCCGCTCGATGTGGCGGTCCGGGTCGACGGTGTGGCGCGTGGCGGGGTAGTCGGCGAACGCGGC
GGCGAGGGTGCGTACGGCCCGGGGGACGTCGTCGCGGGTGGCGAGGCGCACCGTGGGCTTGTACTCGGTC
ATGGAAGGTCGTCTCCTTGTGAGGGGTCAGGGGCGTGGGTCAGGGGATGGTGGCGGCACCGGTCGTGGCG
GCCGACCTGCAGGTCGAAAGGCCCGGAGATGAGGAAGAGGAGAACAGCGCGGCAGACGTGCGCTTTTGAA
GCGTGCAGAATGCCGGGCCTCCGGAGGACCTTCGGGCGCCCGCCCCGCCCCTGAGCCCGCCCCTGAGCCC
GCCCCCGGACCCACCCCTTCCCAGCCTCTGAGCCCAGAAAGCGAAGGAGCAAAGCTGCTATTGGCCGCTG
CCCCAAAGGCCTACCCGCTTCCATTGCTCAGCGGTGCTGTCCATCTGCACGAGACTAGTGAGACGTGCTA
CTTCCATTTGTCACGTCCTGCACGACGCGAGCTGCGGGGCGGGGGGGAACTTCCTGACTAGGGGAGGAGT
AGAAGGTGGCGCGAAGGGGCCACCAAAGAACGGAGCCGGTTGGCGCCTACCGGTGGATGTGGAATGTGTG
CGAGGCCAGAGGCCACTTGTGTAGCGCCAAGTGCCCAGCGGGGCTGCTAAAGCGCATGCTCCAGACTGCC
TTGGGAAAAGCGCCTCCCCTACCCGGTAGAATTAATTCTCATGTTTGACAGCTTATCATCGATAAGCTGA
TCCTCACAGGCCGCACCCAGCTTTTCTTCCGTTGCCCCAGTAGCATCTCTGTCTGGTGACCTTGAAGAGG
AAGAGGAGGGGTCCCGAGAATCCCCATCCCTACCGTCCAGCAAAAAGGGGGACGAGGAATTTGAGGCCTG
GCTTGAGGCTCAGGACGCAAATCTTGAGGATGTTCAGCGGGAGTTTTCCGGGCTGCGAGTAATTGGTGAT
GAGGACGAGGATGGTTCGGAGGATGGGGAATTTTCAGACCTGGATCTGTCTGACAGCGACCATGAAGGGG
ATGAGGGTGGGGGGGCTGTTGGAGGGGGCAGGAGTCTGCACTCCCTGTATTCACTGAGCGTCGTCTAATA
AAGATGTCTATTGATCTCTTTTAGTGTGAATCATGTCTGACGAGGGGCCAGGTACAGGACCTGGAAATGG
CCTAGGAGAGAAGGGAGACACATCTGGACCAGAAGGCTCCGGCGGCAGTGGACCTCAAAGAAGAGGGGGT
GATAACCATGGACGAGGACGGGGAAGAGGACGAGGACGAGGAGGCGGAAGACCAGGAGCCCCGGGCGGCT
CAGGATCAGGGCCAAGACATAGAGATGGTGTCCGGAGACCCCAAAAACGTCCAAGTTGCATTGGCTGCAA
AGGGACCCACGGTGGAACAGGAGCAGGAGCAGGAGCGGGAGGGGCAGGAGCAGGAGGGGCAGGAGCAGGA
GGAGGGGCAGGAGCAGGAGGAGGGGCAGGAGGGGCAGGAGGGGCAGGAGGGGCAGGAGCAGGAGGAGGGG
CAGGAGCAGGAGGAGGGGCAGGAGGGGCAGGAGGGGCAGGAGCAGGAGGAGGGGCAGGAGCAGGAGGAGG
GGCAGGAGGGGCAGGAGCAGGAGGAGGGGCAGGAGGGGCAGGAGGGGCAGGAGCAGGAGGAGGGGCAGGA
GCAGGAGGAGGGGCAGGAGGGGCAGGAGCAGGAGGAGGGGCAGGAGGGGCAGGAGGGGCAGGAGCAGGAG
GAGGGGCAGGAGCAGGAGGGGCAGGAGGGGCAGGAGGGGCAGGAGCAGGAGGGGCAGGAGCAGGAGGAGG
GGCAGGAGGGGCAGGAGGGGCAGGAGCAGGAGGGGCAGGAGCAGGAGGGGCAGGAGCAGGAGGGGCAGGA
GCAGGAGGGGCAGGAGGGGCAGGAGCAGGAGGGGCAGGAGGGGCAGGAGCAGGAGGGGCAGGAGGGGCAG
GAGCAGGAGGAGGGGCAGGAGGGGCAGGAGCAGGAGGAGGGGCAGGAGGGGCAGGAGCAGGAGGGGCAGG
AGGGGCAGGAGCAGGAGGGGCAGGAGGGGCAGGAGCAGGAGGGGCAGGAGGGGCAGGAGCAGGAGGAGGG
GCAGGAGCAGGAGGGGCAGGAGCAGGAGGTGGAGGCCGGGGTCGAGGAGGCAGTGGAGGCCGGGGTCGAG
GAGGTAGTGGAGGCCGGGGTCGAGGAGGTAGTGGAGGCCGCCGGGGTAGAGGACGTGAAAGAGCCAGGGG
GGGAAGTCGTGAAAGAGCCAGGGGGAGAGGTCGTGGACGTGGAGAAAAGAGGCCCAGGAGTCCCAGTAGT
CAGTCATCATCATCCGGGTCTCCACCGCGCAGGCCCCCTCCAGGTAGAAGGCCATTTTTCCACCCTGTAG
GGGAAGCCGATTATTTTGAATACCACCAAGAAGGTGGCCCAGATGGTGAGCCTGACGTGCCCCCGGGAGC
GATAGAGCAGGGCCCCGCAGATGACCCAGGAGAAGGCCCAAGCACTGGACCCCGGGGTCAGGGTGATGGA
GGCAGGCGCAAAAAAGGAGGGTGGTTTGGAAAGCATCGTGGTCAAGGAGGTTCCAACCCGAAATTTGAGA
ACATTGCAGAAGGTTTAAGAGCTCTCCTGGCTAGGAGTCACGTAGAAAGGACTACCGACGAAGGAACTTG
GGTCGCCGGTGTGTTCGTATATGGAGGTAGTAAGACCTCCCTTTACAACCTAAGGCGAGGAACTGCCCTT
GCTATTCCACAATGTCGTCTTACACCATTGAGTCGTCTCCCCTTTGGAATGGCCCCTGGACCCGGCCCAC
AACCTGGCCCGCTAAGGGAGTCCATTGTCTGTTATTTCATGGTCTTTTTACAAACTCATATATTTGCTGA
GGTTTTGAAGGATGCGATTAAGGACCTTGTTATGACAAAGCCCGCTCCTACCTGCAATATCAGGGTGACT
GTGTGCAGCTTTGACGATGGAGTAGATTTGCCTCCCTGGTTTCCACCTATGGTGGAAGGGGCTGCCGCGG
AGGGTGATGACGGAGATGACGGAGATGAAGGAGGTGATGGAGATGAGGGTGAGGAAGGGCAGGAGTGATG
TAACTTGTTAGGAGACGCCCTCAATCGTATTAAAAGCCGTGTATTCCCCCGCACTAAAGAATAAATCCCC
AGTAGACATCATGCGTGCTGTTGGTGTATTTCTGGCCATCTGTCTTGTCACCATTTTCGTCCTCCCAACA
TGGGGCAATTGGGCATACCCATGTTGTCACGTCACTCAGCTCCGCGCTCAACACCTTCTCGCGTTGGAAA
ACATTAGCGACATTTACCTGGTGAGCAATCAGACATGCGACGGCTTTAGCCTGGCCTCCTTAAATTCACC
TAAGAATGGGAGCAACCAGCAGGAAAAGGACAAGCAGCGAAAATTCACGCCCCCTTGGGAGGTGGCGGCA
TATGCAAAGGATAGCACTCCCACTCTACTACTGGGTATCATATGCTGACTGTATATGCATGAGGATAGCA
TATGCTACCCGGATACAGATTAGGATAGCATATACTACCCAGATATAGATTAGGATAGCATATGCTACCC
AGATATAGATTAGGATAGCCTATGCTACCCAGATATAAATTAGGATAGCATATACTACCCAGATATAGAT
TAGGATAGCATATGCTACCCAGATATAGATTAGGATAGCCTATGCTACCCAGATATAGATTAGGATAGCA
TATGCTACCCAGATATAGATTAGGATAGCATATGCTATCCAGATATTTGGGTAGTATATGCTACCCAGAT
ATAAATTAGGATAGCATATACTACCCTAATCTCTATTAGGATAGCATATGCTACCCGGATACAGATTAGG
ATAGCATATACTACCCAGATATAGATTAGGATAGCATATGCTACCCAGATATAGATTAGGATAGCCTATG
CTACCCAGATATAAATTAGGATAGCATATACTACCCAGATATAGATTAGGATAGCATATGCTACCCAGAT
ATAGATTAGGATAGCCTATGCTACCCAGATATAGATTAGGATAGCATATGCTATCCAGATATTTGGGTAG
TATATGCTACCCATGGCAACATTAGCCCACCGTGCTCTCAGCGACCTCGTGAATATGAGGACCAACAACC
CTGTGCTTGGCGCTCAGGCGCAAGTGTGTGTAATTTGTCCTCCAGATCGCAGCAATCGCGCCCCTATCTT
GGCCCGCCCACCTACTTATGCAGGTATTCCCCGGGGTGCCATTAGTGGTTTTGTGGGCAAGTGGTTTGAC
CGCAGTGGTTAGCGGGGTTACAATCAGCCAAGTTATTACACCCTTATTTTACAGTCCAAAACCGCAGGGC
GGCGTGTGGGGGCTGACGCGTGCCCCCACTCCACAATTTCAAAAAAAAGAGTGGCCACTTGTCTTTGTTT
ATGGGCCCCATTGGCGTGGAGCCCCGTTTAATTTTCGGGGGTGTTAGAGACAACCAGTGGAGTCCGCTGC
TGTCGGCGTCCACTCTCTTTCCCCTTGTTACAAATAGAGTGTAACAACATGGTTCACCTGTCTTGGTCCC
TGCCTGGGACACATCTTAATAACCCCAGTATCATATTGCACTAGGATTATGTGTTGCCCATAGCCATAAA
TTCGTGTGAGATGGACATCCAGTCTTTACGGCTTGTCCCCACCCCATGGATTTCTATTGTTAAAGATATT
CAGAATGTTTCATTCCTACACTAGTATTTATTGCCCAAGGGGTTTGTGAGGGTTATATTGGTGTCATAGC
ACAATGCCACCACTGAACCCCCCGTCCAAATTTTATTCTGGGGGCGTCACCTGAAACCTTGTTTTCGAGC
ACCTCACATACACCTTACTGTTCACAACTCAGCAGTTATTCTATTAGCTAAACGAAGGAGAATGAAGAAG
CAGGCGAAGATTCAGGAGAGTTCACTGCCCGCTCCTTGATCTTCAGCCACTGCCCTTGTGACTAAAATGG
TTCACTACCCTCGTGGAATCCTGACCCCATGTAAATAAAACCGTGACAGCTCATGGGGTGGGAGATATCG
CTGTTCCTTAGGACCCTTTTACTAACCCTAATTCGATAGCATATGCTTCCCGTTGGGTAACATATGCTAT
TGAATTAGGGTTAGTCTGGATAGTATATACTACTACCCGGGAAGCATATGCTACCCGTTTAGGGTTAACA
AGGGGGCCTTATAAACACTATTGCTAATGCCCTCTTGAGGGTCCGCTTATCGGTAGCTACACAGGCCCCT
CTGATTGACGTTGGTGTAGCCTCCCGTAGTCTTCCTGGGCCCCTGGGAGGTACATGTCCCCCAGCATTGG
TGTAAGAGCTTCAGCCAAGAGTTACACATAAAGGCAATGTTGTGTTGCAGTCCACAGACTGCAAAGTCTG
CTCCAGGATGAAAGCCACTCAGTGTTGGCAAATGTGCACATCCATTTATAAGGATGTCAACTACAGTCAG
AGAACCCCTTTGTGTTTGGTCCCCCCCCGTGTCACATGTGGAACAGGGCCCAGTTGGCAAGTTGTACCAA
CCAACTGAAGGGATTACATGCACTGCCCCGCGAAGAAGGGGCAGAGATTACATGCACTGCCCCGCGAAGA
AGGGGCAGAGATGTCGTAGTCAGGTTTAGTTCGTCCGGGGCGGGGATCTGGCCGCAAATCAATCTAAAGT
ATATATGAGTAAACTTGGTCTGACAGTTACCAATGCTTAATCAGTGAGGCACCTATCTCAGCGATCTGTC
TATTTCGTTCATCCATAGTTGCCTGACTCCCCGTCGTGTAGATAACTACGATACGGGAGGGCTTACCATC
TGGCCCCAGTGCTGCAATGATACCGCGAGACCCACGCTCACCGGCTCCAGATTTATCAGCAATAAACCAG
CCAGCCGGAAGGGCCGAGCGCAGAAGTGGTCCTGCAACTTTATCCGCCTCCATCCAGTCTATTAATTGTT
GCCGGGAAGCTAGAGTAAGTAGTTCGCCAGTTAATAGTTTGCGCAACGTTGTTGCCATTGCTACAGGCAT
CGTGGTGTCACGCTCGTCGTTTGGTATGGCTTCATTCAGCTCCGGTTCCCAACGATCAAGGCGAGTTACA
TGATCCCCCATGTTGTGCAAAAAAGCGGTTAGCTCCTTCGGTCCTCCGATCGTTGTCAGAAGTAAGTTGG
CCGCAGTGTTATCACTCATGGTTATGGCAGCACTGCATAATTCTCTTACTGTCATGCCATCCGTAAGATG
CTTTTCTGTGACTGGTGAGTACTCAACCAAGTCATTCTGAGAATAGTGTATGCGGCGACCGAGTTGCTCT
TGCCCGGCGTCAACACGGGATAATACCGCGCCACATAGCAGAACTTTAAAAGTGCTCATCATTGGAAAAC
GTTCTTCGGGGCGAAAACTCTCAAGGATCTTACCGCTGTTGAGATCCAGTTCGATGTAACCCACTCGTGC
ACCCAACTGATCTTCAGCATCTTTTACTTTCACCAGCGTTTCTGGGTGAGCAAAAACAGGAAGGCAAAAT
GCCGCAAAAAAGGGAATAAGGGCGACACGGAAATGTTGAATACTCATACTCTTCCTTTTTCAATATTATT
GAAGCATTTATCAGGGTTATTGTCTCATGAGCGGATACATATTTGAATGTATTTAGAAAAATAAACAAAT
AGGGGTTCCGCGCACATTTCCCCGAAAAGTGCCACCAGCTTTGCTCTTAGGAGTTTCCTAATACATCCCA
AACTCAAATATATAAAGCATTTGACTTGTTCTATGCCCTAGGGGGCGGGGGGAAGCTAAGCCAGCTTTTT
TTAACATTTAAAATGTTAATTCCATTTTAAATGCACAGATGTTTTTATTTCATAAGGGTTTCAATGTGCA
TGAATGCTGCAATATTCCTGTTACCAAAGCTAGTATAAATAAAAATAGATAAACGTGGAAATTACTTAGA
GTTTCTGTCATTAA
Features (pLannotate 1.2.2; 28 found; start..end, strand, type, name):
    374..965     +  LTR            LTR: long terminal repeat from Moloney murine leukemia virus
   1028..1385    +  misc_feature   MMLV Ψ: packaging signal of Moloney murine leukemia virus (MMLV)
   1450..1866    +  CDS            gag (truncated): truncated Moloney murine leukemia virus (MMLV) gag gene lacking the start codon
   1876..2250    +  misc_feature   pol region: Moloney murine leukemia virus (MMLV) pol region containing the splice acceptor site
   2280..2404    +  protein_bind   attR1: mutant version of attR; recombination site for the Gateway® LR reaction LR Clonase™
   2429..2459    +  promoter       lac UV5 promoter: E. coli lac promoter with an "up" mutation
   2483..2512    +  promoter       cat promoter (fragment): promoter of the E. coli cat gene encoding chloramphenicol acetyltransferase
   2513..3172    +  CDS            CmR: chloramphenicol acetyltransferase; cat; confers resistance to chloramphenicol
   3311..3455    +  CDS            CmR (fragment): chloramphenicol acetyltransferase confers resistance to chloramphenicol
   3612..3770    +  CDS            ccdA (fragment): CCDA_ECO57 - Also known as H, letA. Experimental evidence at protein level: Swiss-Prot protein existence level 1. Antitoxin component of a type II toxin-antitoxin (TA) system which inhibits the post-segregational killing (PSK) of plasmid-free cells, also referred to as a plasmid addiction system. Binds to and blocks the activity of CcdB; will also remove bound CcdB protein from the CcdB-GyrA complex by forming a CcdA-CcdB complex, a process termed rejuvenation. Functions as a transcriptional corepressor for the ccdAB operon, repression also requires CcdB (By similarity). From Escherichia coli
   3775..4077    +  CDS            ccdB: CCDB_ECOLI - Also known as G, letB, letD. Experimental evidence at protein level: Swiss-Prot protein existence level 1. Toxic component of a type II toxin-antitoxin (TA) system, functioning in plasmid maintainence. Responsible for the post- segregational killing (PSK) of plasmid-free cells, also referred to as a plasmid addiction system. Half-life of over 2 hours. Cell killing by CcdB is accompanied by filamentation, defects in chromosome and plasmid segregation, defects in cell division, formation of anucleate cells, decreased DNA synthesis and plasmid loss. Interferes with the activity of DN
   4121..4245    -  protein_bind   attR2: mutant version of attR; recombination site for the Gateway® LR reaction LR Clonase™
   4436..4557    +  LTR            3' LTR (ΔU3) (fragment): self-inactivating 3' long terminal repeat (LTR) from Moloney murine leukemia virus
   4558..5027    +  LTR            LTR: long terminal repeat from Moloney murine leukemia virus
   5093..5145    -  CDS            lacI (fragment): lac repressor; lacI; The lac repressor binds to the lac operator to inhibit transcription in E. coli. This inhibition can be relieved by adding lactose or isopropyl-β-D-thiogalactopyranoside (IPTG).
   5328..5916    -  rep_origin     ori: high-copy-number ColE1/pMB1/pBR322/pUC origin of replication
   6039..6173    -  polyA_signal   SV40 poly(A) signal: SV40 polyadenylation signal
   6196..6279    -  CDS            large T antigen (fragment): large T antigen from SV40 (simian virus 40)
   6288..6353    -  CDS            dmpM (fragment): DMPM_STRAD - Protein inferred from homology: Swiss-Prot protein existence level 3. From Streptomyces alboniger.
   6403..7002    -  CDS            PuroR: puromycin N-acetyltransferase; pac from Streptomyces alboniger; confers resistance to puromycin
   7085..7584    -  promoter       PGK promoter: mouse phosphoglycerate kinase 1 promoter
   7605..7628    +  promoter       tet promoter (fragment): E. coli promoter for tetracycline efflux protein gene
   7631..7975    +  CDS            BRRF2_EBVB9 (fragment): Protein inferred from homology: Swiss-Prot protein existence level 3. From Epstein-Barr virus (strain B95-8) (HHV-4) (Human herpesvirus 4).
   8013..9938    +  CDS            EBNA1: Epstein-Barr nuclear antigen 1, also known as EBNA-1 crucial for latent viral infection, and for episomal amplification of vectors containing the oriP origin (Okita et al., 2013)
  10021..10239   +  CDS            gL (fragment): GL_EBVB9 - Experimental evidence at protein level: Swiss-Prot protein existence level 1. The heterodimer glycoprotein H-glycoprotein L is required for the fusion of viral and plasma membranes leading to virus entry into the host cell. Acts as a functional inhibitor of gH and maintains gH in an inhibited form. Upon binding to host integrins, gL dissociates from gH leading to activation of the viral fusion glycoproteins gB and gH. Fusion of EBV with B-lymphocytes requires the additional receptor- binding protein gp42, which forms a complex with gH/gL. The heterodimer gH/gL targets also host EPHA
  10240..12029   +  rep_origin     oriP: Epstein-Barr virus oriP replication origin (Yates et al., 2000)
  12557..13417   -  CDS            AmpR: β-lactamase; bla; confers resistance to ampicillin, carbenicillin, and related antibiotics
  13418..13522   -  promoter       AmpR promoter: bla
