[The description below was written by a language model from this plasmid's Addgene catalogue record and pLannotate feature annotations shown in this document.]
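Description:
LZRS-Rfa is an empty Gateway destination version of the LZRS Moloney murine leukemia virus (MMLV) retroviral vector, with no gene of interest inserted. The proviral unit consists of a 5′ MMLV LTR, the Ψ packaging signal, a truncated gag lacking its start codon, and a pol fragment carrying the splice acceptor. These are followed by the Gateway cassette and a 3′ LTR. The cassette is bounded by attR1 and attR2 and contains a chloramphenicol acetyltransferase gene (CmR) and the ccdB toxin gene. An LR recombination with an attL-flanked entry clone replaces this cassette with the desired insert. That places the insert under transcriptional control of the 5′ LTR, since no separate internal promoter is annotated. Because ccdB is lethal to ordinary E. coli, the unrecombined vector is propagated in a ccdB-tolerant strain under chloramphenicol plus ampicillin selection. After recombination, loss of ccdB counterselects against parental plasmid.

Outside the LTRs, the backbone carries a ColE1/pUC-type origin (although the catalogue lists the plasmid as low copy) and AmpR for bacterial maintenance. It also carries a mouse PGK promoter driving puromycin N-acetyltransferase with an SV40 polyadenylation signal, together with Epstein-Barr virus EBNA1 and oriP. The EBNA1/oriP pair allows the plasmid to persist as a replicating episome in suitable packaging cells. Puromycin selection can therefore enrich transfected producer cells, but because the marker lies outside the provirus it is not transferred to transduced target cells. The small EBV, lacI, large T antigen and tet promoter fragments in the annotation appear to be remnants of the flanking source sequences. The catalogue gives the backbone as about 11.1 kb, whereas the sequenced record is about 13.8 kb. The associated publication concerns Mek1 in epidermal growth and differentiation.
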