Addgene plasmid #31601: LZRS-Rfa
Purpose: (Empty Backbone)
Depositing lab: Paul Khavari. Depositing organization: Stanford University. Publication: Mek1 alters epidermal growth and differentiation. Scholl FA, Dumesic PA, Khavari PA. Cancer Res. 2004 Sep 1;64(17):6035-40 10.1158/0008-5472.CAN-04-0017 PubMed 15342384.
Backbone
  Vector backbone: LZRS-RfA
  Backbone manufacturer: Khavari Lab
  Backbone size (bp): 11100
  Vector type: Retroviral
  Selectable markers: Puromycin
Growth in bacteria
  Bacterial resistance: Chloramphenicol and Ampicillin, 25 & 100 μg/mL
  Growth temperature: 37°C
  Growth strain: ccdB Survival
  Copy number: Low Copy
Gene/Insert
  Gene/Insert name: None
  Cloning method: Gateway Cloning; 5′ cloning site attR (not destroyed); 3′ cloning site attR (not destroyed)
  Sequencing primers: 5′ LZRS-F (TGGATACACGCCGCCCACGTG); 3′ LZRS-R (ATCGTCGACCACTGTGCTGG)
Terms and licenses: Academic/Nonprofit Terms; Industry Terms: Not Available to Industry
How to cite: LZRS-Rfa was a gift from Paul Khavari (Addgene plasmid # 31601 ; http://n2t.net/addgene:31601 ; RRID:Addgene_31601)
