>Addgene plasmid #31601 | LZRS-Rfa | addgene partial sequence | sequence record 46362 | CAT-R 5'-GCAACTGACTGAAATGCCTC-3'
TCAACGGTGGTATATCCAGTGATTTTTTTCTCCATTTTAGCTTCCTTAGCTCCTGAAAATCTCGACGGAT
CCTAACTCAAAATCCACACATTATACGAGCCGGAAGCATAAAGTGTAAAGCCTGGGGTGCCTAATGCGGC
CGCCATAGTGACTGGATATGTTGTGTTTTACAGTATTATGTAGTCTGTTTTTTATGCAAAATCTAATTTA
ATATATTGATATTTATATCATTTTACGTTTCTCGTTCAGCTTTTTTGTACAAACTTGTGATTCCCGTACC
ACCACACTGGGATCCGGCAGTCTAGAGGATGGTCCACCCCCGGGGTCGGCAGCCTTCACGTGGGCGGCGT
GTATCCAAGCTGCGATGCCGTCTACTTTGAGGGCGGTGGGGGTGGTCAGCAGGACTGTGTAAGGTCCTTT
CCAGCGAGGTTCTAGGTTCTTAGTCTGGTGTCGGCGGACCCACACTGTGTCGCCGACTCGGTAAGGGTGA
GGTACCACCGGTCGGTCCAGTTGTTCTTGGTAGGCTGCCGCCAGAGGTCTCCAGACTTCGTGCTGGACTA
AGTAGAGAGCCTGTAAGTGAGCTTGGAGAGAGGGGCTGTTAGTAACTCTTGTCATGTCAGGGTCAGGGAA
GTTTACAAGGGGCGGGGGTGCCCCATATAAGATCTCATATGGCCATATGGGGGCGCCTAGAGAAGGAGTG
AGGGCTGGATAAAGGGAGGATCGAGGCGGGGTCGAACGAGGAGGTTCAAGGGGGGAGAGACGGGGCGGAT
GGAGGAAGAGGAGG
