>Addgene plasmid #31601 | LZRS-Rfa | addgene partial sequence | sequence record 46417 | ccdB-Fwd 5'-GCATGATGACCACCGATATG-3'
GGGAATATAAATGTCAGGCTCCCTTATACACAGCCAGTCTGCAGGTCGACCATAGTGACTGGATATGTTG
TGTTTTACAGTATTATGTAGTCTGTTTTTTATGCAAAATCTAATTTAATATATTGATATTTATATCATTT
TACGTTTCTCGTTCAGCTTTCTTGTACAAAGTGGTGATATTCCAGCTGAGCGCCGGTCGCTACCATTACC
AGTTGGTCTGGTGTCAAAAATAATAATAACCGGGCAGGCCATGTCTGCCCGTATTTCGCGTAAGGAAATC
CATTATGTACTATTTTCGAGCGGCCGCCAGCACAGTGGTCGACGATAAAATAAAAGATTTTATTTAGTCT
CCAGAAAAAGGGGGGAATGAAAGACCCCACCTGTAGGTTTGGCAAGCTAGCTTAAGTAACGCCATTTTGC
AAGGCATGGAAAAATACATAACTGAGAATAGAGAAGTTCAGATCAAGGTCAGGAACAGATGGAACAGCTG
AATATGGGCCAAACAGGATATCTGTGGTAAGCAGTTCCTGCCCCGGCTCAGGGCCAAGAACAGATGGAAC
AGCTGAATATGGGCCAAACAGGATATCTGTGGTAAGCAGTTCCTGCCCCGGCTCAGGGCCAAGAACAGAT
GGTCCCCAGATGCGGTCCAGCCCTCAGCAGTTTCTAGAGAACCATCAGATGTTTCCAGGGTGCCCCAAGG
ACCTGAAATGACCCTGTGCCTTATTTGAACTAACCAATCAGT
